>Addgene plasmid #133436 | pPICZa-STE2-1D4 | addgene full sequence | sequence record 267728 | Addgene NGS Result
GATCTAACATCCAAAGACGAAAGGTTGAATGAAACCTTTTTGCCATCCGACATCCACAGGTCCATTCTCA
CACATAAGTGCCAAACGCAACAGGAGGGGATACACTAGCAGCAGACCGTTGCAAACGCAGGACCTCCACT
CCTCTTCTCCTCAACACCCACTTTTGCCATCGAAAAACCAGCCCAGTTATTGGGCTTGATTGGAGCTCGC
TCATTCCAATTCCTTCTATTAGGCTACTAACACCATGACTTTATTAGCCTGTCTATCCTGGCCCCCCTGG
CGAGGTTCATGTTTGTTTATTTCCGAATGCAACAAGCTCCGCATTACACCCGAACATCACTCCAGATGAG
GGCTTTCTGAGTGTGGGGTCAAATAGTTTCATGTTCCCCAAATGGCCCAAAACTGACAGTTTAAACGCTG
TCTTGGAACCTAATATGACAAAAGCGTGATCTCATCCAAGATGAACTAAGTTTGGTTCGTTGAAATGCTA
ACGGCCAGTTGGTCAAAAAGAAACTTCCAAAAGTCGGCATACCGTTTGTCTTGTTTGGTATTGATTGACG
AATGCTCAAAAATAATCTCATTAATGCTTAGCGCAGTCTCTCTATCGCTTCTGAACCCCGGTGCACCTGT
GCCGAAACGCAAATGGGGAAACACCCGCTTTTTGGATGATTATGCATTGTCTCCACATTGTATGCTTCCA
AGATTCTGGTGGGAATACTGCTGATAGCCTAACGTTCATGATCAAAATTTAACTGTTCTAACCCCTACTT
GACAGCAATATATAAACAGAAGGAAGCTGCCCTGTCTTAAACCTTTTTTTTTATCATCATTATTAGCTTA
CTTTCATAATTGCGACTGGTTCCAATTGACAAGCTTTTGATTTTAACGACTTTTAACGACAACTTGAGAA
GATCAAAAAACAACTAATTATTCGAAACGATGAGATTTCCTTCAATTTTTACTGCTGTTTTATTCGCAGC
ATCCTCCGCATTAGCTGCTCCAGTCAACACTACAACAGAAGATGAAACGGCACAAATTCCGGCTGAAGCT
GTCATCGGTTACTCAGATTTAGAAGGGGATTTCGATGTTGCTGTTTTGCCATTTTCCAACAGCACAAATA
ACGGGTTATTGTTTATAAATACTACTATTGCCAGCATTGCTGCTAAAGAAGAAGGGGTATCTCTCGAGAA
AAGAGAGGCTGAAGCTGAATTCATAATGTCTGATGCGGCTCCTTCATTGAGCAATCTATTTTATGATCCA
ACGTATAATCCTGGTCAAAGCACCATTAACTACACTTCCATATATGGGAATGGATCTACCATCACTTTCG
ATGAGTTGCAAGGTTTAGTTAACAGTACTGTTACTCAGGCCATTATGTTTGGTGTCAGATCAGGCGCCGC
TGCTTTGACTTTGATTGTCATGTGGATGACATCGAGAAGCAGAAAAACGCCGATTTTCATTATCAACCAA
GTTTCATTGTTTTTAATCATTTTGCATTCTGCACTCTATTTTAAATATTTACTGTCTAATTACTCTTCAG
TGACTTACGCTCTCACCGGATTTCCTCAGTTCATCAGTAGAGGTGACGTTCATGTTTATGGTGCTACAAA
TATAATTCAAGTCCTTCTTGTGGCTTCTATTGAGACTTCACTGGTGTTTCAGATAAAAGTTATTTTCACA
GGCGACAACTTCAAAAGGATAGGTTTGATGCTGACGTCGATATCTTTCACTTTAGGGATTGCTACAGTTA
CCATGTATTTTGTAAGCGCTGTTAAAGGTATGATTGTGACTTATAATGATGTTAGTGCCACCCAAGATAA
ATACTTCAATGCATCCACAATTTTACTTGCATCCTCAATAAACTTTATGTCATTTGTCCTGGTAGTTAAA
TTGATTTTAGCTATTAGATCAAGAAGATTCCTTGGTCTCAAGCAGTTCGATAGTTTCCATATTTTACTCA
TAATGTCAGCTCAATCTTTGTTGGTACCATCGATAATATTCATCCTCGCATACAGTTTGAAACCAAACCA
GGGAACAGATGTCTTGACTACTGTTGCAACATTACTTGCTGTATTGTCTTTACCATTATCATCAATGTGG
GCCACGGCTGCTAATAATGCGTCGACCACCGTCTCCAAGACAGAGACCAGCCAAGTGGCGCCTGCCTAAG
GATCCTAAGCGGCCGCCAGCTTTCTAGAACAAAAACTCATCTCAGAAGAGGATCTGAATAGCGCCGTCGA
CCATCATCATCATCATCATTGAGTTTGTAGCCTTAGACATGACTGTTCCTCAGTTCAAGTTGGGCACTTA
CGAGAAGACCGGTCTTGCTAGATTCTAATCAAGAGGATGTCAGAATGCCATTTGCCTGAGAGATGCAGGC
TTCATTTTTGATACTTTTTTATTTGTAACCTATATAGTATAGGATTTTTTTTGTCATTTTGTTTCTTCTC
GTACGAGCTTGCTCCTGATCAGCCTATCTCGCAGCTGATGAATATCTTGTGGTAGGGGTTTGGGAAAATC
ATTCGAGTTTGATGTTTTTCTTGGTATTTCCCACTCCTCTTCAGAGTACAGAAGATTAAGTGAGACCTTC
GTTTGTGCGGATCCCCCACACACCATAGCTTCAAAATGTTTCTACTCCTTTTTTACTCTTCCAGATTTTC
TCGGACTCCGCGCATCGCCGTACCACTTCAAAACACCCAAGCACAGCATACTAAATTTCCCCTCTTTCTT
CCTCTAGGGTGTCGTTAATTACCCGTACTAAAGGTTTGGAAAAGAAAAAAGAGACCGCCTCGTTTCTTTT
TCTTCGTCGAAAAAGGCAATAAAAATTTTTATCACGTTTCTTTTTCTTGAAAATTTTTTTTTTTGATTTT
TTTCTCTTTCGATGACCTCCCATTGATATTTAAGTTAATAAACGGTCTTCAATTTCTCAAGTTTCAGTTT
CATTTTTCTTGTTCTATTACAACTTTTTTTACTTCTTGCTCATTAGAAAGAAAGCATAGCAATCTAATCT
AAGGGCGGTGTTGACAATTAATCATCGGCATAGTATATCGGCATAGTATAATACGACAAGGTGAGGAACT
AAACCATGGCCAAGTTGACCAGTGCCGTTCCGGTGCTCACCGCGCGCGACGTCGCCGGAGCGGTCGAGTT
CTGGACCGACCGGCTCGGGTTCTCCCGGGACTTCGTGGAGGACGACTTCGCCGGTGTGGTCCGGGACGAC
GTGACCCTGTTCATCAGCGCGGTCCAGGACCAGGTGGTGCCGGACAACACCCTGGCCTGGGTGTGGGTGC
GCGGCCTGGACGAGCTGTACGCCGAGTGGTCGGAGGTCGTGTCCACGAACTTCCGGGACGCCTCCGGGCC
GGCCATGACCGAGATCGGCGAGCAGCCGTGGGGGCGGGAGTTCGCCCTGCGCGACCCGGCCGGCAACTGC
GTGCACTTCGTGGCCGAGGAGCAGGACTGACACGTCCGACGCGGCCCGACGGGTCCGAGGCCTCGGAGAT
CCGTCCCCCTTTTCCTTTGTCGATATCATGTAATTAGTTATGTCACGCTTACATTCACGCCCTCCCCCCA
CATCCGCTCTAACCGAAAAGGAAGGAGTTAGACAACCTGAAGTCTAGGTCCCTATTTATTTTTTTATAGT
TATGTTAGTATTAAGAACGTTATTTATATTTCAAATTTTTCTTTTTTTTCTGTACAGACGCGTGTACGCA
TGTAACATTATACTGAAAACCTTGCTTGAGAAGGTTTTGGGACGCTCGAAGGCTTTAATTTGCAAGCTGG
AGACCAACATGTGAGCAAAAGGCCAGCAAAAGGCCAGGAACCGTAAAAAGGCCGCGTTGCTGGCGTTTTT
CCATAGGCTCCGCCCCCCTGACGAGCATCACAAAAATCGACGCTCAAGTCAGAGGTGGCGAAACCCGACA
GGACTATAAAGATACCAGGCGTTTCCCCCTGGAAGCTCCCTCGTGCGCTCTCCTGTTCCGACCCTGCCGC
TTACCGGATACCTGTCCGCCTTTCTCCCTTCGGGAAGCGTGGCGCTTTCTCATAGCTCACGCTGTAGGTA
TCTCAGTTCGGTGTAGGTCGTTCGCTCCAAGCTGGGCTGTGTGCACGAACCCCCCGTTCAGCCCGACCGC
TGCGCCTTATCCGGTAACTATCGTCTTGAGTCCAACCCGGTAAGACACGACTTATCGCCACTGGCAGCAG
CCACTGGTAACAGGATTAGCAGAGCGAGGTATGTAGGCGGTGCTACAGAGTTCTTGAAGTGGTGGCCTAA
CTACGGCTACACTAGAAGAACAGTATTTGGTATCTGCGCTCTGCTGAAGCCAGTTACCTTCGGAAAAAGA
GTTGGTAGCTCTTGATCCGGCAAACAAACCACCGCTGGTAGCGGTGGTTTTTTTGTTTGCAAGCAGCAGA
TTACGCGCAGAAAAAAAGGATCTCAAGAAGATCCTTTGATCTTTTCTACGGGGTCTGACGCTCAGTGGAA
CGAAAACTCACGTTAAGGGATTTTGGTCATGAGATCA
Features (pLannotate 1.2.2; 11 found; start..end, strand, type, name):
      1..939     +  promoter       AOX1 promoter: Pichia pastoris AOX1; inducible promoter, regulated by methanol
    940..1206    +  CDS            α-factor secretion signal: N-terminal secretion signal from S. cerevisiae alpha-factor; MFα1; Cleavage by the Kex2 protease occurs after the dibasic KR sequence. The EA dipeptides are then removed by dipeptidyl aminopeptidase A.
   1216..2151    +  CDS            STE2 (fragment): STE2_YEAST - Experimental evidence at protein level: Swiss-Prot protein existence level 1. Receptor for the peptide pheromone alpha factor, the mating factor of yeast. From Saccharomyces cerevisiae (strain ATCC 204508 / S288c) (Baker's yeast).
   2242..2259    +  CDS            capTEV™ (fragment): composite tag for in vivo biotinylation, TEV protease cleavage, and 6xHis tagging
   2270..2335    +  CDS            AOX1 (fragment): ALOX1_KOMPC - Experimental evidence at protein level: Swiss-Prot protein existence level 1. Major isoform of alcohol oxidase, which catalyzes the oxidation of methanol to formaldehyde and hydrogen peroxide, the first step in the methanol utilization pathway of methylotrophic yeasts. From Komagataella phaffii (strain ATCC 76273 / CBS 7435 / CECT 11047 / NRRL Y-11430 / Wegner 21-1) (Yeast) (Pichia pastoris).
   2339..2585    +  terminator     AOX1 terminator: Pichia pastoris AOX1; transcription terminator for AOX1
   2606..3013    +  promoter       TEF1 promoter: S. cerevisiae TEF1; promoter for EF-1α
   3020..3067    +  promoter       EM7 promoter: synthetic bacterial promoter&nbsp
   3086..3460    +  CDS            BleoR: antibiotic-binding protein; Sh ble from Streptoalloteichus hindustanus; confers resistance to bleomycin, phleomycin, and Zeocin™
   3526..3773    +  terminator     CYC1 terminator: S. cerevisiae CYC1; transcription terminator for CYC1
   3848..4436    -  rep_origin     ori: high-copy-number ColE1/pMB1/pBR322/pUC origin of replication
