[The description below was written by a language model from this plasmid's Addgene catalogue record and pLannotate feature annotations shown in this document.]
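Description:
pPICZa-STE2-1D4 is a Pichia pastoris expression plasmid built on the pPICZalpha backbone. It carries a mutant form of the Saccharomyces cerevisiae STE2 gene, which encodes the G protein-coupled receptor for the alpha-factor mating pheromone. The catalogue lists the vector type as bacterial expression, but the stated purpose and the annotated parts both point to inducible expression in the yeast, with E. coli serving only for propagation. (The record calls the host "methanogenic"; Pichia is a methylotrophic yeast.) The plasmid replicates in bacteria from a high-copy ColE1/pUC-type origin. It has a single selection marker, the Sh ble gene, which confers Zeocin resistance. This marker sits behind tandem TEF1 and EM7 promoters and is followed by the CYC1 terminator, so the same cassette works for selection in both yeast and E. coli. No yeast replication origin is annotated.

The expression cassette is driven by the methanol-inducible AOX1 promoter and closed by the AOX1 terminator. Downstream of the promoter lies the S. cerevisiae alpha-factor secretion signal, which directs the product into the secretory pathway and is removed by Kex2 and dipeptidyl aminopeptidase processing. The STE2 coding region follows. It is annotated as a fragment of about 940 bp, and the listed insert size is 954 bp, so the receptor appears to be truncated rather than full length. The insert carries the substitutions C59S and C252A. A short match to a His-tag-containing composite tag lies after the insert, probably the backbone's polyhistidine tag. The plasmid name suggests a 1D4 epitope, but no such feature is annotated and the record does not describe one. The construct suits methanol-induced production of the receptor.
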