Addgene plasmid #133436: pPICZa-STE2-1D4
Purpose: Mutant form of yeast STE2 coding sequence in vector for inducible expression in the methanogenic yeast Pichia pastoris.
Depositing lab: Gerhard Wagner. Depositing organization: Harvard Medical School.
Backbone
  Vector backbone: pPICZalpha
  Vector type: Bacterial Expression
Growth in bacteria
  Bacterial resistance: Bleocin (Zeocin), 50 μg/mL
  Growth temperature: 37°C
  Growth strain: DH5alpha
  Copy number: Unknown
Gene/Insert
  Gene/Insert name: STE2
  Species: S. cerevisiae (budding yeast)
  Insert size (bp): 954
  Mutation: C59S/C252A
  Entrez Gene: STE2 (a.k.a. YFL026W)
  Cloning method: Restriction Enzyme; 5′ cloning site Unknown (unknown if destroyed)
Terms and licenses: Academic/Nonprofit Terms; Industry Terms: Not Available to Industry
Depositor comments: HMS clone ID number: ScCD00063802.
How to cite: pPICZa-STE2-1D4 was a gift from Gerhard Wagner (Addgene plasmid # 133436 ; http://n2t.net/addgene:133436 ; RRID:Addgene_133436)
