>Addgene plasmid #133436 | pPICZa-STE2-1D4 | depositor partial sequence | sequence record 256424 | Insert
ATGTCTGATGCGGCTCCTTCATTGAGCAATCTATTTTATGATCCAACGTATAATCCTGGTCAAAGCACCA
TTAACTACACTTCCATATATGGGAATGGATCTACCATCACTTTCGATGAGTTGCAAGGTTTAGTTAACAG
TACTGTTACTCAGGCCATTATGTTTGGTGTCAGATGTGGTGCAGCTGCTTTGACTTTGATTGTCATGTGG
ATGACATCGAGAAGCAGAAAAACGCCGATTTTCATTATCAACCAAGTTTCATTGTTTTTAATCATTTTGC
ATTCTGCACTCTATTTTAAATATTTACTGTCTAATTACTCTTCAGTGACTTACGCTCTCACCGGATTTCC
TCAGTTCATCAGTAGAGGTGACGTTCATGTTTATGGTGCTACAAATATAATTCAAGTCCTTCTTGTGGCT
TCTATTGAGACTTCACTGGTGTTTCAGATAAAAGTTATTTTCACAGGCGACAACTTCAAAAGGATAGGTT
TGATGCTGACGTCGATATCTTTCACTTTAGGGATTGCTACAGTTACCATGTATTTTGTAAGCGCTGTTAA
AGGTATGATTGTGACTTATAATGATGTTAGTGCCACCCAAGATAAATACTTCAATGCATCCACAATTTTA
CTTGCATCCTCAATAAACTTTATGTCATTTGTCCTGGTAGTTAAATTGATTTTAGCTATTAGATCAAGAA
GATTCCTTGGTCTCAAGCAGTTCGATAGTTTCCATATTTTACTCATAATGTCATGTCAATCTTTGTTGGT
TCCATCGATAATATTCATCCTCGCATACAGTTTGAAACCAAACCAGGGAACAGATGTCTTGACTACTGTT
GCAACATTACTTGCTGTATTGTCTTTACCATTATCATCAATGTGGGCCACGGCTGCTAATAATGCGTCGT
CGACCACCGTCTCCAAGACAGAGACCAGCCAAGTGGCGCCTGCC
